Addgene plasmid #147364: pAc5.1B-lambdaN-HA-DmPop2a-E162A-dsRNAres-V5His6_R
Purpose: Insect Expression of DmPop2a-E162A-dsRNAres
Depositing lab: Elisa Izaurralde. Depositing organization: Max Planck Institute for Developmental Biology. Publication: The structural basis for the interaction between the CAF1 nuclease and the NOT1 scaffold of the human CCR4-NOT deadenylase complex. Petit AP, Wohlbold L, Bawankar P, Huntzinger E, Schmidt S, Izaurralde E, Weichenrieder O. Nucleic Acids Res. 2012 Nov;40(21):11058-72. doi: 10.1093/nar/gks883. Epub 2012 Sep 12. PubMed 22977175.
Backbone
  Vector backbone: Unknown
  Vector type: Insect Expression
Growth in bacteria
  Bacterial resistance: Ampicillin, 100 μg/mL
  Growth temperature: 37°C
  Growth strain: DH5alpha
  Copy number: Low Copy
Gene/Insert
  Gene/Insert name: DmPop2a-E162A-dsRNAres
  Species: D. melanogaster (fly)
  Entrez Gene: Pop2 (a.k.a. Dmel_CG5684, CAF1, CG5684, CNOT7, Caf1, Dmel\CG5684, POP2, pop2)
  Cloning method: Unknown
Terms and licenses: Academic/Nonprofit Terms; Industry Terms: Not Available to Industry
Depositor comments: ORF extracted from CG5684-Pa; NM_140281.2, with one non silent mutation I164F; the annotated variations were found in two different clones from 2 independent experiments. Plasmids from this collection were made available to the research community and donated after the lab closed. Please note that the sequence provided by the depositing laboratory may be theoretical/predicted or based on Sanger sequencing results. There may be discrepancies between sequencing results obtained by Addgene and the depositor sequence. If an Addgene verified sequence is not available, please contact before placing your order to request that our lab fully sequence the plasmid.
How to cite: pAc5.1B-lambdaN-HA-DmPop2a-E162A-dsRNAres-V5His6_R was a gift from Elisa Izaurralde (Addgene plasmid # 147364 ; http://n2t.net/addgene:147364 ; RRID:Addgene_147364)
