[The description below was written by a language model from this plasmid's Addgene catalogue record and pLannotate feature annotations shown in this document.]
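Description:
pAc5.1B-lambdaN-HA-DmPop2a-E162A-dsRNAres-V5His6_R is a 6,374 nt insect expression plasmid for producing a tagged, mutant form of the Drosophila melanogaster deadenylase subunit Pop2 (CAF1/CNOT7 orthologue, CG5684). The catalogue lists the backbone as unknown, although the name and features point to a pAc5.1-type vector. Expression is driven by the constitutive Drosophila actin 5C (Ac5) promoter and terminated by an SV40 polyadenylation signal. In bacteria the plasmid is maintained through a ColE1/pUC-type origin and selected with ampicillin via the bla gene and its promoter. The record describes it as low copy even though the annotated origin is of the high-copy type. Short fragments annotated as SV40 large T antigen and tetracycline resistance appear to be non-functional backbone remnants.

The open reading frame begins with a fragment of the bacteriophage lambda N protein, followed by an HA epitope and then the Pop2 coding sequence, which the annotation tool matched by homology to human CNOT7. A V5 tag lies downstream, and the name also indicates a His6 tag, though that is not separately annotated, and the record does not say whether these C-terminal tags are translated in frame. The lambda N peptide binds BoxB RNA hairpins, so such fusions are generally used to tether a protein to a BoxB-containing reporter mRNA. The insert carries the E162A substitution, whose functional effect the record does not state. It is also designated dsRNA-resistant, implying silent changes that let it escape RNAi directed against endogenous Pop2, as needed for knockdown-and-rescue experiments in fly cells. The depositor notes that the ORF derives from the CG5684-Pa isoform and carries one additional non-silent change, I164F, seen in independent clones. The depositor sequence may be theoretical or based on Sanger reads.
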