Features (pLannotate 1.2.2; 11 found; start..end, strand, type, name):
     56..2568    +  promoter       Ac5 promoter: Drosophila melanogaster actin 5C promoter
   2588..2653    +  CDS            N (fragment): REGN_LAMBD - Experimental evidence at protein level: Swiss-Prot protein existence level 1. Plays a role as a transcriptional antitermination factor that allows the virus to initiate its lytic phase. Activates expression of the delayed viral early genes by modifying host RNA polymerase (RNAP) into a form that is resistant to termination signals. This antitermination function requires the host NusA protein which serves to stabilize the interaction between antitermination protein N and host RNA polymerase. From Escherichia phage lambda (Bacteriophage lambda).
   2678..2704    +  CDS            3xHA (fragment): three tandem HA epitope tags
   2810..3583    +  CDS            CNOT7 (fragment): CNOT7_HUMAN - Also known as CAF1. Experimental evidence at protein level: Swiss-Prot protein existence level 1. Has 3'-5' poly(A) exoribonuclease activity for synthetic poly(A) RNA substrate. Its function seems to be partially redundant with that of CNOT8. Catalytic component of the CCR4-NOT complex which is one of the major cellular mRNA deadenylases and is linked to various cellular processes including bulk mRNA degradation, miRNA-mediated repression, translational repression during translational initiation and general transcription regulation. During miRNA-mediated repression the complex se
   3659..3700    +  CDS            V5 tag: epitope tag from simian virus 5
   3800..3934    -  polyA_signal   SV40 poly(A) signal: SV40 polyadenylation signal
   3957..4041    -  CDS            large T antigen (fragment): large T antigen from SV40 (simian virus 40)
   4042..4512    +  CDS            TcR (fragment): tetracycline efflux protein; tet; confers resistance to tetracycline
   4556..5144    -  rep_origin     ori: high-copy-number ColE1/pMB1/pBR322/pUC origin of replication
   5315..6175    -  CDS            AmpR: β-lactamase; bla; confers resistance to ampicillin, carbenicillin, and related antibiotics
   6176..6280    -  promoter       AmpR promoter: bla
>Addgene plasmid #147364 | pAc5.1B-lambdaN-HA-DmPop2a-E162A-dsRNAres-V5His6_R | depositor full sequence | sequence record 289811 | Full Sequence
CTTCAAGGAATTAATTCTATATTCTAAAAACACAAATGATACTTCTAAAAAAAATCATGAATGGCATCAA
CTCTGAATCAAATCTTTGCAGATGCACCTACTTCTCATTTCCACTGTCACATCATTTTTCCAGATCTCGC
TGCCTGTTATGTGGCCCACAAACCAAGACACGTTTTATGGCCATTAAAGCTGGCTGATCGTCGCCAAACA
CCAAATACATATCAATATGTACATTCGAGAAAGAAGCGATCAAAGAAGCGTCTTCGGGCGAGTAGGAGAA
TGCGGAGGAGAAGGAGAACGAGCTGATCTAGTATCTCTCCACAATCCAATGCCAACTGACCAACTGGCCA
TATTCGGAGCAATTTGAAGCCAATTTCCATCGCCTGGCGATCGCTCCATTCTTGGCTATATGTTTTTCAC
CGTTCCCGGGGCCATTTTCAAAGACTCGTCGGTAAGATAAGATTGTGTCACTCGCTGTCTCTCTTCATTT
GTCGAAGAATGCTGAGGAATTTCGCGATGACGTCGGCGAGTATTTTGAAGAATGAGAATAATTTGTATTT
ATACGAAAATCAGTTAGTGGAATTTTCTACAAAAACATGTTATCTATAGATAATTTTGTTGCAAAATATG
TTGACTATGACAAAGATTGTATGTATATACCTTTAATGTATTCTCATTTTCTTATGTATTTATAATGGCA
ATGATGATACTGATGATATTTTAAGATGATGCCAGACCACAGGCTGATTTCTGCGTCTTTTGCCGAACGC
AGTGCATGTGCGGTTGTTGTTTTTTGGAATAGTTTCAATTTTCGGACTGTCCGCTTTGATTTCAGTTTCT
TGGCTTATTCAAAAAGCAAAGTAAAGCCAAAAAAGCGAGATGGCAATACCAAATGCGGCAAAACGGTAGT
GGAAGGAAAGGGGTGCGGGGCAGCGGAAGGAAGGGTGGGGCGGGGCGTGGCGGGGTCTGTGGCTGGGCGC
GACGTCACCGACGTTGGAGCCACTCCTTTGACCATGTGTGCGTGTGTGTATTATTCGTGTCTCGCCACTC
GCCGGTTGTTTTTTTCTTTTTATCTCGCTCTCTCTAGCGCCATCTCGTACGCATGCTCAACGCACCGCAT
GTTGCCGTGTCCTTTATGCGTCATTTTGGCTCGAAATAGGCAATTATTTAAACAAAGATTAGTCAACGAA
AACGCTAAAATAAATAAGTCTACAATATGGTTACTTATTGCCATGTGTGTGCAGCCAACGATAGCAACAA
AAGCAACAACACAGTGGCTTTCCCTCTTTCACTTTTTGTTTGCAAGCGCGTGCGAGCAAGACGGCACGAC
CGGCAAACGCAATTACGCTGACAAAGAGCAGACGAAGTTTTGGCCGAAAAACATCAAGGCGCCTGATACG
AATGCATTTGCAATAACAATTGCGATATTTAATATTGTTTATGAAGCTGTTTGACTTCAAAACACACAAA
AAAAAAAATAAAACAAATTATTTGAAAGAGAATTAGGAATCGGACAGCTTATCGTTACGGGCTAACAGCA
CACCGAGACGAAATAGCTTACCTGACGTCACAGCCTCTGGAAGAACTGCCGCCAAGCAGAGAGAGAGAGA
AAAAGAGGGAGAGCAGCTTAGACCGCATGTGCTTGTGTGTGAGGCGTCTCTCTCTTCGTCTCCTGTTTGC
GCAAACGCATAGACTGCACTGAGAAAATCGATTACCTATTTTTTATGAATGAATATTTGCACTATTACTA
TTCAAAACTATTAAGATAGCAATCACATTCAATAGCCAAATACTATACCACCTGAGCGATGCAACGAAAT
GATCAATTTGAGCAAAAATGCTGCATATTTAGGACGGCATCATTATAGAAATGCTTCTTGCTGTGTACTT
TTCTCTCGTCTGGCAGCTGTTTCGCCGTTATTGTTAAAACCGGCTTAAGTTAGGTGTGTTTTCTACGACT
AGTGATGCCCCTACTAGAAGATGTGTGTTGCACAAATGTCCCTGAATAACCAATTTGAAGTGCAGATAGC
AGTAAACGTAAGCTAATATGAATATTATTTAACTGTAATGTTTTAATATCGCTGGACATTACTAATAAAC
CCACTATAAACACATGTACATATGTATGTTTTGGCATACAATGAGTAGTTGGGGAAAAAATGTGTAAAAG
CACCGTGACCATCACAGCATAAAGATAACCAGCTGAAGTATCGAATATGAGTAACCCCCAAATTGAATCA
CATGCCGCAACTGATAGGACCCATGGAAGTACACTCTTCATGGCGATATACAAGACACACACAAGCACGA
ACACCCAGTTGCGGAGGAAATTCTCCGTAAATGAAAACCCAATCGGCGAACAATTCATACCCATATATGG
TAAAAGTTTTGAACGCGACTTGAGAGCGGAGAGCATTGCGGCTGATAAGGTTTTAGCGCTAAGCGGGCTT
TATAAAACGGGCTGCGGGACCAGTTTTCATATCACTACCGTTTGAGTTCTTGTGCTGTGTGGATACTCCT
CCCGACACAAAGCCGCTCCATCAGCCAGCAGTCGTCTAATCCAGAGACCCCGGATCGGGGTACCAACATG
GACGCACAAACACGACGACGTGAGCGTCGCGCTGAGAAACAAGCTCAATGGAAAGCTGCAAACGGTGGAT
CTCCTCCACATATGGCTTACCCATACGATGTTCCAGATTACGCTCCTCCAAGCTTGAATTCTGCAGATAT
CATGAAGTGGACCATGCCGAGCGCTATTAGCGGAGCCCCCCACGCTCATATCCCGTCCAATGAAGAATGT
GGAATTCGTGACGTCTGGAAACAGAATTTGGAAGAAGAATTTCGTACGATCCGCAAGGTCGTCCAAAAAT
ATCATTACGTCGCTATGGATACGGAATTCCCCGGAGTCGTCGCCCGCCCCGTGGGAGAATTTCGTAGCAC
CGCCGATTACCACTATCAATTGTTGCGTTGCAACGTGGACTTGTTGCGCATCATTCAGCTGGGACTGACG
TTTATGGATGATGACGGCAAAACCCCCCCGGGATATAGCACGTGGCAATTTAATTTTAAATTCAATTTGT
CCGAAGATATGTACGCCCAAGATAGCATTGACTTGTTGCAAAATAGCGGCATCCAATTTAAAAAACATGA
AGAAGACGGAATTGACCCGATTGATTTTGCTGAGTTGTTGATGTCCTCGGGAATTGTCTTGGTCGCGAAT
TTTAAATGGTTGTGTTTTCATAGCGGATATGACTTCGGATATCTGCTGAAATTGCTGACGGACCAAAATT
TGCCGCCCGATGAGTCGGAGTTCTTTGACTTGTTGCATATTTATTTCCCGAATATTTTTGATATTAAATA
CTTGATGAAAAGCTGTAAAAATTTGAAGGGAGGATTGCAAGAAGTGGCTGACCAATTGGAGTTGCGCCGT
GTCGGACCGCAACACCAAGCTGGAAGCGACGCCTTGTTGACCGGAATGGCTTTTTTTAAGATGCGTGAGA
TGTTCTTCGAGGACAACATCGACCATGCGAAGTACTCCGGACACCTGTACGGCCTGGGTACCTCCTTCAT
TGTCAATGGCACCAACTTCCACGACAGCAACGGTGAGACGAACAGCGCTTCAGGCGGCCGCTCGAGTCTA
GAGGGCCCGCGGTTCGAAGGTAAGCCTATCCCTAACCCTCTCCTCGGTCTCGATTCTACGCGTACCGGTC
ATCATCACCATCACCATTGAGTTTAAACCCGCTGATCAGCCTCGACTGTGCCTTCTAAGGCCTGAGCTCG
CTGATCAGCCTCGATCGAGGATCCAGACATGATAAGATACATTGATGAGTTTGGACAAACCACAACTAGA
ATGCAGTGAAAAAAATGCTTTATTTGTGAAATTTGTGATGCTATTGCTTTATTTGTAACCATTATAAGCT
GCAATAAACAAGTTAACAACAACAATTGCATTCATTTTATGTTTCAGGTTCAGGGGGAGGTGTGGGAGGT
TTTTTAAAGCAAGTAAAACCTCTACAAATGTGGTATGGCTGATTATGATCAGTCGACCGATGCCCTTGAG
AGCCTTCAACCCAGTCAGCTCCTTCCGGTGGGCGCGGGGCATGACTATCGTCGCCGCACTTATGACTGTC
TTCTTTATCATGCAACTCGTAGGACAGGTGCCGGCAGCGCTCTGGGTCATTTTCGGCGAGGACCGCTTTC
GCTGGAGCGCGACGATGATCGGCCTGTCGCTTGCGGTATTCGGAATCTTGCACGCCCTCGCTCAAGCCTT
CGTCACTGGTCCCGCCACCAAACGTTTCGGCGAGAAGCAGGCCATTATCGCCGGCATGGCGGCCGACGCG
CTGGGCTACGTCTTGCTGGCGTTCGCGACGCGAGGCTGGATGGCCTTCCCCATTATGATTCTTCTCGCTT
CCGGCGGCATCGGGATGCCCGCGTTGCAGGCCATGCTGTCCAGGCAGGTAGATGACGACCATCAGGGACA
GCTTCAAGGATCGCTCGCGGCTCTTACCAGCCAGCAAAAGGCCAGGAACCGTAAAAAGGCCGCGTTGCTG
GCGTTTTTCCATAGGCTCCGCCCCCCTGACGAGCATCACAAAAATCGACGCTCAAGTCAGAGGTGGCGAA
ACCCGACAGGACTATAAAGATACCAGGCGTTTCCCCCTGGAAGCTCCCTCGTGCGCTCTCCTGTTCCGAC
CCTGCCGCTTACCGGATACCTGTCCGCCTTTCTCCCTTCGGGAAGCGTGGCGCTTTCTCAATGCTCACGC
TGTAGGTATCTCAGTTCGGTGTAGGTCGTTCGCTCCAAGCTGGGCTGTGTGCACGAACCCCCCGTTCAGC
CCGACCGCTGCGCCTTATCCGGTAACTATCGTCTTGAGTCCAACCCGGTAAGACACGACTTATCGCCACT
GGCAGCAGCCACTGGTAACAGGATTAGCAGAGCGAGGTATGTAGGCGGTGCTACAGAGTTCTTGAAGTGG
TGGCCTAACTACGGCTACACTAGAAGGACAGTATTTGGTATCTGCGCTCTGCTGAAGCCAGTTACCTTCG
GAAAAAGAGTTGGTAGCTCTTGATCCGGCAAACAAACCACCGCTGGTAGCGGTGGTTTTTTTGTTTGCAA
GCAGCAGATTACGCGCAGAAAAAAAGGATCTCAAGAAGATCCTTTGATCTTTTCTACGGGGTCTGACGCT
CAGTGGAACGAAAACTCACGTTAAGGGATTTTGGTCATGAGATTATCAAAAAGGATCTTCACCTAGATCC
TTTTAAATTAAAAATGAAGTTTTAAATCAATCTAAAGTATATATGAGTAAACTTGGTCTGACAGTTACCA
ATGCTTAATCAGTGAGGCACCTATCTCAGCGATCTGTCTATTTCGTTCATCCATAGTTGCCTGACTCCCC
GTCGTGTAGATAACTACGATACGGGAGGGCTTACCATCTGGCCCCAGTGCTGCAATGATACCGCGAGACC
CACGCTCACCGGCTCCAGATTTATCAGCAATAAACCAGCCAGCCGGAAGGGCCGAGCGCAGAAGTGGTCC
TGCAACTTTATCCGCCTCCATCCAGTCTATTAATTGTTGCCGGGAAGCTAGAGTAAGTAGTTCGCCAGTT
AATAGTTTGCGCAACGTTGTTGCCATTGCTGCAGGCATCGTGGTGTCACGCTCGTCGTTTGGTATGGCTT
CATTCAGCTCCGGTTCCCAACGATCAAGGCGAGTTACATGATCCCCCATGTTGTGCAAAAAAGCGGTTAG
CTCCTTCGGTCCTCCGATCGTTGTCAGAAGTAAGTTGGCCGCAGTGTTATCACTCATGGTTATGGCAGCA
CTGCATAATTCTCTTACTGTCATGCCATCCGTAAGATGCTTTTCTGTGACTGGTGAGTACTCAACCAAGT
CATTCTGAGAATAGTGTATGCGGCGACCGAGTTGCTCTTGCCCGGCGTCAACACGGGATAATACCGCGCC
ACATAGCAGAACTTTAAAAGTGCTCATCATTGGAAAACGTTCTTCGGGGCGAAAACTCTCAAGGATCTTA
CCGCTGTTGAGATCCAGTTCGATGTAACCCACTCGTGCACCCAACTGATCTTCAGCATCTTTTACTTTCA
CCAGCGTTTCTGGGTGAGCAAAAACAGGAAGGCAAAATGCCGCAAAAAAGGGAATAAGGGCGACACGGAA
ATGTTGAATACTCATACTCTTCCTTTTTCAATATTATTGAAGCATTTATCAGGGTTATTGTCTCATGAGC
GGATACATATTTGAATGTATTTAGAAAAATAAACAAATAGGGGTTCCGCGCACATTTCCCCGAAAAGTGC
CACCTGACGTCTAAGAAACCATTATTATCATGACATTAACCTATAAAAATAGGCGTATCACGAGGCCCTT
TCGT
